>Addgene plasmid #12065 | 5mCUC1 pBluescript | depositor partial sequence | sequence record 7210 | Author sequence
GGATCCGGTTTAAATTTGGAAGAAATTTACAAAAGAAAATTTAGTCCGACCCAATTATGACGAATTTTCT
CTCGCCGTATTCTTTTTTTGATCCACTTTTCTAACAAGCTCCGAATGAGAAAATGCCAAAAGAAAAACTG
TGGGTGGGTCCGGAACTTAGCCGTAGACTCGAAAAACGACACCGTAGGGTTCAGGGCGGAGGTCGGCGGA
GATGATTCTCTCATCCACCACACTACTCTCACTCACACATACGTCACTCGACCTCTGTCGCCACCTGTGT
GTAAAAATCTCTTGATACGCGAGTTTTTTTAACTCTCTCTCTTTTCTCTGTATTAATTCTCTCTTGGTTT
TTAAAACAACAATCCATAATTATTGATCCTCAGCGTCATTTATGACCTTCTATTTTAATCTTTCTTTCTC
CCAACAAAATCAGCAGCTGACATTGATCTTTTATTATTGTTTCAATGAATTTTCTTGAATAAACGTGTGT
GTTTTCTCAAAAACAAAAATGAAACTCCTGAGATATTTCTTTCGTCTACTTAATAACATATCGTGTAGGT
TTTTAACCAAAAAAAAATCAAAACACATGACGGGTCGGACCATAAATTAAGTTGTTAATTTTTTTGCATC
AAAAGTTTTTGACCTTTTTAATAGGAAAAAATAATAATAATAGGTAGAGTTATTTGTGAGACCGTAGACT
AGGGGGTGAAAATACAGAAGGAGAGAGGGGAAAAAAATGAAAGATGCATGCAAAATAAAAGAAAAGGATG
GGAATATGATTTGATGTAAAGCCTGTGACAACTCTCCCTTTTAAATATTTTTCAACGCGACGTTACCTTA
TTGCAGACATGACGCGTCTATATCCTATCCGTCCATTTTTTTTCTTCAGATGCTGATGGATGGATGTGAT
TTCTTCTTATGATTTGATGCATCCATGCACCTCTTTCTTTCTTCATATTTGTTTTTTTCTCTCTAATAAG
TTTTGGATTAAATGTACTAATGCGTTTAGAATTATCGTTAAAAGTATCTTGTAAACAGACAAAATCCAAG
TAGTATCCAATAAGCTAAAGGTCTAAAGTGTTTCATAAAGTTAAATTTATCGTCTTTTTCTTTAGGCTGA
CGTAGAATCCCCTGAATTTCACAGTCACGCACGCATTGCATGCTCAAAAGACAAATGTCGTCCAATAATA
TCATATAGATCCTAAACAAGTTTTAGCAAAATTATTACAATCCTATACACACACATATATATTCGTTTTG
TGTGATGTATTGTACACATCAACATCAACTCTATCTGTCACTAGCTACTGTCAAATATCACATCAGTTGC
TTGTAGAACAGGAGAAACACAGATCATTAAAATAAAGGACCTTTTTTATTTTCCTCTTCTTTTCTCTTCC
TTTATCTTTCAACATTTGGGAACTCTAGGGTTTTGTTATTTTTAGAGCTTTCTTCTTGTGCCGACAATGG
ATGTTGATGTGTTTAACGGTTGGGGGAGGCCAAGATTTGAAGATGAATCCCTTATGCCACCTGGGTTTAG
GTTTCATCCAACTGATGAAGAGCTGATCACTTACTATCTCCTCAAGAAGGTTCTTGACTCTAATTTCTCT
TGTGCCGCCATTTCTCAAGTTGATCTCAACAAGTCTGAGCCTTGGGAGCTTCCTGGTAAGCCCACTTAAC
TCAAGTCAACCCACCTTCTGTTTCACAGGATGCACTCAAAAACTTTTACAAAACTTGATAATAAGTCCCA
TCTCTAGATTTTTGCTTAAATCGTCATAAACCCTAGTTTCATCAAGGCCAACTTATTAGACTTTCCTCTG
TTCTTATTGCCATATCCAAATTCTAGGACTTTATTTCTGTGATAATGTGCTAGATGAGTAGATGTTAATG
TAGCATGATATAGGCTTAGTGGAGACACTGTTAGAACTCTTTAATTAAACTTTCATTAGTTTTGAAACTA
AACCAGTCCTTGTTCGGTTCTGAAACAGAGTCTCTACGTAGTTATAAATCTTGCTAACGACTTTGTTATA
AATTATTAATATTTGATCAAGTTTTAAAGAAATCAAACTCTTGTTCAACTTTATATCAACCCTTCACATG
AGTGACCAGTCCTTGTTCGGTTCTAAAACAGAGTCCTCCTTACTCTGTTTGTAACTTTCACTTATACCAT
TTGAGCAGAGAAAGCGAAAATGGGGGAGAAGGAGTGGTACTTCTTCACACTAAGAGACCGTAAATACCCA
ACGGGACTGAGAACGAACAGAGCAACAGAAGCTGGTTACTGGAAAGCCACTGGTAAAGACAGAGAGATCA
AAAGCTCAAAGACAAAATCACTTCTCGGGATGAAGAAAACTCTTGTCTTTTACAAAGGCAGAGCTCCTAA
AGGAGAGAAGAGTTGTTGGGTCATGCATGAGTATCGCCTTGACGGCAAATTCTCTTACCATTACATTTCC
TCCTCCGCTAAGGTAAAGTATTAAATCTCTATATATCAATCCACTTTTCTCATACATATTATAATCAAAA
TATGTTTTCTTTTACACTAGGATGAATGGGTTCTCTGTAAAGTTTGTCTGAAAAGCGGCGTAGTTAGTAG
AGAGACGAACTTGATCTCTTCTTCTTCTTCTTCTGCCGTCACCGGAGAGTTCTCCTCTGCCGGTTCTGCA
ATTGCTCCGATCATCAATACCTTTGCGACGGAGCATGTTTCATGTTTTTCAAATAACTCTGCTGCTCATA
CCGATGCGAGCTTTCATACATTCCTTCCCGCTCCACCGCCGTCACTGCCCCCACGTCAGCCACGTCACGT
CGGTGATGGCGTGGCGTTTGGTCAGTTTCTGGATTTGGGATCATCGGGACAGATTGATTTCGATGCAGCA
GCAGCAGCGTTCTTTCCGAATCTACCTTCTCTGCCTCCCACGGTTCTTCCTCCTCCTCCGTCATTTGCAA
TGTACGGTGGAGGCTCCCCCGCCGTGAGTGTGTGGCCGTTTACTCTCTGATCGCCATGCGGTCATTAAAC
TATCTTTACTATCTTTTAATCTAAGAGAAAAACTACCTTGGGTTGCTTAATATTAGTGGCTTTGTATTAG
TCTCGAATCATTTCCTCGTAGCATTTTGCTGTTGTACGTGTTTGTAGTAACGTCTTTGTGCATGTTTTTA
AACATGAACCTGCTAAGTACTTATTTGTAGAGGTTTGTCCTTCGGTGATAAGATTTTAAATTTTTAAGTG
ATGCAGAAGCAACATGAAACATTACAATTGTAATATGACAATTTCGAATCGCATGGATAACAAATAGTCA
AAACACTAGTCATATTGCTCACTCTAATGGGCCTTATCATTTAAATGGGCCAGGCCTTATCATTTAAATG
GGCCAGGCCTTATTTAAAGAGTTTTCCAATTGCCACGCGTTTGATGCAGTGTTTAGAGTGGTCATCAAGA
GGTCTTTTTTGTCTCTCATTCAGCTTGCTCGCAACGAAACATATTTTGTTGGAAAAAAAAAACAAAGGAA
ATCGCCATGGAAGACGTTAACCAGTTGTTCGATGCTGCTTTCGAGTTCGCACACTATCCCGGTAAGCTAA
GCTTCGCATTCATACCAATTTTTCGTACCTAATTTTGCGATTGTTTCAATTCCGTCGTGATTGAAATCCG
ATTACCGTTTTCGATCTCAGGCGCTCAAAACGAAACTTCCGTTAAGGAATTC
