>Addgene plasmid #12065 | 5mCUC1 pBluescript | addgene partial sequence | sequence record 18664 | T7 5'-TAATACGACTCACTATAGGG-3'
ATCGATAAGCTTGATATCGAATTCCTTAACGGAAGTTTCGTTTTGAGCGCCTGAGATCGAAAACGGTAAT
CGGATTTCAATCACGACGGAATTGAAACAATCGCAAAATTAGGTACGAAAAATTGGTATGAATGCGAAGC
TTAGCTTACCGGGATAGTGTGCGAACTCGAAAGCAGCATCGAACAACTGGTTAACGTCTTCCATGGCGAT
TTCCTTTGTTTTTTTTTTCCAACAAAATATGTTTCGTTGCGAGCAAGCTGAATGAGAGACAAAAAAGACC
TCTTGATGACCACTCTAAACACTGCATCAAACGCGTGGCAATTGGAAAACTCTTTAAATAAGGCCTGGCC
CATTTAAATGATAAGGCCTGGCCCATTTAAATGATAAGGCCCATTAGAGTGAGCAATATGACTAGTGTTT
TGACTATTTGTTATCCATGCGATTCGAAATTGTCATATTACAATTGTAATGTTTCATGTTGCTTCTGCAT
CACTTAAAAATTTAAAATCTTATCACCGAAGGACAAACCTCTACAAATAAGTACTTAGCAGGTTCATGTT
TAAAAACATGCACAAAGACGTTACTACAAACACGTACAACAGCAAAATGCTACGAGGAAATGATTCGAGA
CTAATA
