[The description below was written by a language model from this plasmid's Addgene catalogue record.]
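Description:
5mCUC1 pBluescript is a high-copy bacterial cloning plasmid built on the pBluescript II SK+ phagemid backbone (about 3 kb), propagated in E. coli under ampicillin selection. Although catalogued as a bacterial expression vector, it functions essentially as a holding and subcloning vector for a plant genomic fragment. No feature table is provided, so individual backbone elements are not itemised in the record. pBluescript vectors in general carry a pUC-type origin, an f1 origin, an ampicillin resistance gene and a polylinker flanked by T3 and T7 promoter sites, consistent with the T7 primer listed for sequencing the insert.

The insert is an approximately 3.7 kb genomic clone of Arabidopsis thaliana CUC1 (CUP-SHAPED COTYLEDON1, AT3G15170, also known as ANAC054), a NAC-domain gene, placed between BamHI and EcoRI sites that both remain intact and so allow the fragment to be excised. It was derived by site-directed mutagenesis of the corresponding wild-type CUC1 plasmid from the same depositor. Five silent substitutions were introduced within the region complementary to miR164. These changes leave the encoded protein unchanged but disrupt pairing with the microRNA, giving a miR164-resistant allele. The record does not specify which regulatory sequences the genomic fragment contains.

According to the associated publication, the construct belongs to a study of how microRNA regulation of NAC-domain targets contributes to the formation and separation of adjacent embryonic, vegetative and floral organs. Comparing the resistant version with the wild-type clone allows the consequences of losing miR164-directed control of CUC1 to be assessed. The record does not itself describe a plant transformation vector carrying this fragment.
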