Addgene plasmid #12065: 5mCUC1 pBluescript
Depositing lab: David Bartel. Depositing organization: Whitehead Institute for Biomedical Research. Publication: MicroRNA regulation of NAC-domain targets is required for proper formation and separation of adjacent embryonic, vegetative, and floral organs. Mallory AC, Dugas DV, Bartel DP, Bartel B. Curr Biol. 2004 Jun 22. 14(12):1035-46. 10.1016/j.cub.2004.06.022 PubMed 15202996.
Backbone
  Vector backbone: pBluescript II SK+
  Backbone manufacturer: Stratagene
  Backbone size w/o insert (bp): 3000
  Vector type: Bacterial Expression
Growth in bacteria
  Bacterial resistance: Ampicillin, 100 μg/mL
  Growth temperature: 37°C
  Growth strain: DH5alpha
  Copy number: High Copy
Gene/Insert
  Gene/Insert name: CUC1 mutant (alt name: CUC1)
  Species: A. thaliana (mustard weed)
  Insert size (bp): 3700
  Mutation: miR-resistant CUC1. Made by introducing five silent mutations within the miR164-complementarity domain of a CUC1 genomic clone.
  Entrez Gene: CUC1 (a.k.a. AT3G15170, ANAC054, ATNAC1, Arabidopsis NAC domain containing protein 54, CUP-SHAPED COTYLEDON1)
  Cloning method: Restriction Enzyme; 5′ cloning site BamHI (not destroyed); 3′ cloning site EcoRI (not destroyed)
  Sequencing primers: 5′ T7
Terms and licenses: Academic/Nonprofit Terms; Industry Terms: Not Available to Industry
Depositor comments: The CUC1 plasmid (addgene # 12064) was used as a starting material. The sequence of the primer pair used for CUC1 mutagenesis is 5mCUC1 forward 5'-CCGATCATCAATACCTTTGCGACGGAGCATGTTTCATGTTTTT CAAATAACTCTGCTGCTCATACCG-3' and 5mCUC1 reverse 5'-CGGTATGAGCAGCAGAGTTATTTGAAAAACATGAAACATGCTCCGTCGCAAAGGTATTGATGATCGG-3'. See "sequence" for the full insert sequence. See article for cloning details.
How to cite: 5mCUC1 pBluescript was a gift from David Bartel (Addgene plasmid # 12065 ; http://n2t.net/addgene:12065 ; RRID:Addgene_12065)
